Addgene plasmid #179258: pMini-Both
Purpose: expresses GFP CDS-derived linear and circular RNA transcript. Flanking introns contain NOVA2 binding sites
Depositing lab: Pedro Miura. Depositing organization: University of Nevada, Reno. Publication: NOVA2 regulates neural circRNA biogenesis. Knupp D, Cooper DA, Saito Y, Darnell RB, Miura P. Nucleic Acids Res. 2021 Jul 9;49(12):6849-6862. doi: 10.1093/nar/gkab523. PubMed 34157123.
Backbone
  Vector backbone: pUC19
  Backbone size w/o insert (bp): 2686
  Total vector size (bp): 4770
  Modifications to backbone: Additional B-globin polyA sequence after bGH polyA sequence. Partial genomic region between CMV promoter and start of cassette insert removed.
  Vector type: Mammalian Expression
Growth in bacteria
  Bacterial resistance: Ampicillin, 100 μg/mL
  Growth temperature: 37°C
  Growth strain: DH5alpha
  Copy number: Unknown
Gene/Insert
  Gene/Insert name: circGFP
  Species: Synthetic
  Insert size (bp): 1459
  Promoter: CMV
  Cloning method: Gibson Cloning
  Sequencing primers: 5′ caccaaaatcaacgggactt; 3′ ATTTAGGTGACACTATAG
Terms and licenses: Academic/Nonprofit Terms; Industry Terms: Not Available to Industry
How to cite: pMini-Both was a gift from Pedro Miura (Addgene plasmid # 179258 ; http://n2t.net/addgene:179258 ; RRID:Addgene_179258)
