[The description below was written by a language model from this plasmid's Addgene catalogue record and pLannotate feature annotations shown in this document.]
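Description:
pMini-Both is a 4,770 bp mammalian expression plasmid built on a pUC19 backbone. It serves as a minigene reporter for circular RNA biogenesis. It is propagated in E. coli through the high-copy ColE1/pUC origin and selected with ampicillin via the bla (AmpR) gene and its native promoter.

The payload is a synthetic "circGFP" cassette of about 1.5 kb, inserted by Gibson cloning downstream of the human CMV immediate-early enhancer and promoter. The feature table shows the GFP coding sequence split into three segments: a short 5′ fragment, a central fragment of roughly 500 bp, and a 3′ fragment. These are separated by two intervening regions that correspond to the flanking introns mentioned in the record. The short hits to human proteins (C16orf89, LINC00596, MYL10) within those regions are most likely incidental matches of the annotation software to intronic sequence rather than intended coding elements. According to the stated purpose, the cassette yields both a linear and a circular transcript derived from the GFP coding sequence. By the usual logic of such minigenes, canonical splicing would join the three exons, while back-splicing of the central exon would give the circle, though the record does not spell this out. The flanking introns carry binding sites for the splicing factor NOVA2. Transcripts are terminated by a bGH polyadenylation signal followed by an added rabbit β-globin poly(A) sequence, and a reverse-oriented SP6 promoter sits just after the insert.

The construct is suited to transfection experiments testing how NOVA2 binding in flanking introns influences the balance of circular versus linear RNA output.
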