Features (pLannotate 1.2.2; 15 found; start..end, strand, type, name):
    371..750     +  enhancer       CMV enhancer: human cytomegalovirus immediate early enhancer
    751..954     +  promoter       CMV promoter: human cytomegalovirus (CMV) immediate early promoter
    960..1052    +  CDS            Enhanced Cyan-Emitting GFP (fragment): Enhanced Cyan-Emitting GFP is a basic (constitutively fluorescent) cyan fluorescent protein published in 2002, derived from Aequorea victoria.
   1136..1201    +  CDS            C16orf89 (fragment): CP089_HUMAN - Experimental evidence at protein level: Swiss-Prot protein existence level 1. From Homo sapiens (Human).
   1403..1912    +  CDS            (3-F)Tyr-EGFP (fragment): (3-F)Tyr-EGFP is a basic (constitutively fluorescent) green fluorescent protein published in 2004, derived from Aequorea victoria.
   2050..2133    -  CDS            LINC00596 (fragment): CN165_HUMAN - Also known as C14orf165. Protein uncertain: Swiss-Prot protein existence level 5. From Homo sapiens (Human).
   2128..2235    -  CDS            MYL10 (fragment): MYL10_HUMAN - Also known as MYLC2PL, PLRLC. Experimental evidence at protein level: Swiss-Prot protein existence level 1. From Homo sapiens (Human).
   2290..2436    +  CDS            cEGFP (fragment): cEGFP is a basic (constitutively fluorescent) green fluorescent protein published in 2008, derived from Aequorea victoria.
   2466..2484    -  promoter       SP6 promoter: promoter for bacteriophage SP6 RNA polymerase
   2510..2734    +  polyA_signal   bGH poly(A) signal: bovine growth hormone polyadenylation signal
   2736..2810    +  CDS            HBB (fragment): HBB_PONPY - Experimental evidence at transcript level: Swiss-Prot protein existence level 2. Involved in oxygen transport from the lung to the various peripheral tissues. From Pongo pygmaeus (Bornean orangutan).
   2881..2936    +  polyA_signal   β-globin poly(A) signal: rabbit β-globin polyadenylation signal (Gil and Proudfoot, 1987)
   3263..3367    +  promoter       AmpR promoter: bla
   3368..4228    +  CDS            AmpR: β-lactamase; bla; confers resistance to ampicillin, carbenicillin, and related antibiotics
   4399..217     +  rep_origin     ori (across the origin): high-copy-number ColE1/pMB1/pBR322/pUC origin of replication
>Addgene plasmid #179258 | pMini-Both | addgene full sequence | sequence record 358804 | Addgene NGS Result
GAGATACCTACAGCGTGAGCTATGAGAAAGCGCCACGCTTCCCGAAGGGAGAAAGGCGGACAGGTATCCG
GTAAGCGGCAGGGTCGGAACAGGAGAGCGCACGAGGGAGCTTCCAGGGGGAAACGCCTGGTATCTTTATA
GTCCTGTCGGGTTTCGCCACCTCTGACTTGAGCGTCGATTTTTGTGATGCTCGTCAGGGGGGCGGAGCCT
ATGGAAAAACGCCAGCAACGCGGCCTTTTTACGGTTCCTGGCCTTTTGCTGGCCTTTTGCTCACATGTTC
TTTCCTGCGTTATCCCCTGATTCTGTGGATAACCGTATTACCGCCTTTGAGTGAGCTGATACCGCTCGCC
GCAGCCGAACGACCGAGCGCGACATTGATTATTGACTAGTTATTAATAGTAATCAATTACGGGGTCATTA
GTTCATAGCCCATATATGGAGTTCCGCGTTACATAACTTACGGTAAATGGCCCGCCTGGCTGACCGCCCA
ACGACCCCCGCCCATTGACGTCAATAATGACGTATGTTCCCATAGTAACGCCAATAGGGACTTTCCATTG
ACGTCAATGGGTGGAGTATTTACGGTAAACTGCCCACTTGGCAGTACATCAAGTGTATCATATGCCAAGT
ACGCCCCCTATTGACGTCAATGACGGTAAATGGCCCGCCTGGCATTATGCCCAGTACATGACCTTATGGG
ACTTTCCTACTTGGCAGTACATCTACGTATTAGTCATCGCTATTACCATGGTGATGCGGTTTTGGCAGTA
CATCAATGGGCGTGGATAGCGGTTTGACTCACGGGGATTTCCAAGTCTCCACCCCATTGACGTCAATGGG
AGTTTGTTTTGGCACCAAAATCAACGGGACTTTCCAAAATGTCGTAACAACTCCGCCCCATTGACGCAAA
TGGGCGGTAGGCGTGTACGGTGGGAGGTCTATATAAGCAGAGCTGCTGGATGAGTAAAGGAGAAGAACTT
TTTACTGGAGTTGTCCCAATTCTTGTTGAATTAGATGGTGATGTTAATGGGCACAAATTTTCTGTCAGTG
GTAAGTCCGGCGTCCGGGGCGTCGTGCCCTGGCCGCCTCTGCCTTTTTTTTGACGGAGTTTAACTTCTTG
TCTCCAACGCACGAAGTGCAGTGGCGTAATCTCGGCTAACTACAACCTCAACCTCCTGGGTTCAAGCGTT
TCTCCTGCCTAACCTTTCTGGGATTACACGCGCCTGCAACAATGCCCTGCTGACTTTTGTATTTTTACTA
CACACGGGGTTTAACAATGTTTTTATATTAACTGTGATTTTTTGTCCTTACAATTTAAATGTAACCCATC
CATCCATTCATCCATCCATCCATCCACTCATTCATATTGAAGTTCCAGTCTATTGCTAACACGGAATTTT
AATTTTTCTTTACAGGAGAGGGTGAAGGTGATGCAACATACGGAAAACTTACCCTTAAATTTATTTGCAC
TACTGGAAAACTACCTGTTCCCTGGCCAACACTTGTAACTACTTTCTGTTATGGTGTTCAATGCTTCTCG
AGATACCCAGATAATATGAAACGGCATGACTTTTTCAAGAGTGCTATGCCCGAAGGTTATGTACAGGAAA
GAACTATATTTTTCAAAGATGACGGGAACTACAAGACACGTGCTGAAGTCAAGTTTGAAGGTGATACCCT
TGTTAATAGAATCGAGTTAAAAGGCATTGATTTTAAAGAAGATGGAAACATTCTTGGACACAAATTGGAA
TACAACTATAACGCACACAATGTATACATTATGGCAGACAAACAAAAGAATGGAATCAAAGTTAACTTCA
AAATTAGACACAACATTGAAGATGGAAGCGTTCAACTAGCAGACAATTATCAACAAAATACTCCAATTGG
CGATGGCCCTGTCCTTTTACCAGTAAGTTAAAACTTGATTCAGTGACCTCTTTTATCTATTCTAACATAC
TGCCATCCATCCATTCATCCATCCATCCATCCACTCATTCATGTTAAAAATACAGACTATAATTTAATTT
AGCACGTCCAATGGAAAGCTGGCCAACATGGTGAAACCTTGTCTCTACTAAAAATATGAAAATTAGCCAG
GCATGGTGGCACATTCCTGTAATCCCAGGAGGCTGAGGCAGGAGAATAACTTGAACCCAGGAGGTGGAGG
TTGCAGCAAGCCGAGATCGTACAACTGTGCTCTAGCCTTGGTGACAGAGCGAGACTGTCTTAAAAAAAAT
GTTGCTCTAACATTGTCAATTTAAAATATCTACTTTTGTTTCGTAACAGGACAACAATTACCTGTCTACA
CAATCTGCCCTTTCGAAAGATCCCAACGAAAAGAGAGACAACATGGTCCTTCTTGAGTTTGTAACAGCTG
CTGGGATTACACATGGCATGGATGAACTATACAAATAGATCAATAACACTGGCGGCCGCTCGAGCATGCA
TCTAGAGGGCCCTATTCTATAGTGTCACCTAAATGCTAGAGCTCGCTGATCAGCCTCGACTGTGCCTTCT
AGTTGCCAGCCATCTGTTGTTTGCCCCTCCCCCGTGCCTTCCTTGACCCTGGAAGGTGCCACTCCCACTG
TCCTTTCCTAATAAAATGAGGAAATTGCATCGCATTGTCTGAGTAGGTGTCATTCTATTCTGGGGGGTGG
GGTGGGGCAGGACAGCAAGGGGGAGGATTGGGAAGACAATAGCAGGCATGCTGGGGATGCGGTGGGCTCT
ATGGGTTCACTCCTCAGGTGCAGGCTGCCTATCAGAAGGTGGTGGCTGGTGTGGCCAATGCCCTGGCTCA
CAAATACCACTGAGATCTTTTTCCCTCTGCCAAAAATTATGGGGACATCATGAAGCCCCTTGAGCATCTG
ACTTCTGGCTAATAAAGGAAATTTATTTTCATTGCAATAGTGTGTTGGAATTTTTTGTGTCTCTCACTCG
GAAGGACATATGGGAGGGCAAATCATTTAAAACATCAGAATGAGTATTTGGTTTAGAGTTTGGCAACATA
TGCCCATATGCTGGCTGCCATGAACAAAGGTTGGCTATAAAGAGGTCATCAGTATATGAAACAGCCCCCT
GCTGTCCATTCCTTATTCCATAGAAAAGCCTTGACTTGAGGTTAGATTTTTTTTATATTTTGTTTTGTGT
TATTTTTTTCTTTAACATCCCTAAAATTTTCCTTACATGTTTTACTAGCCAGATTTTTCCTCCTCTCCTG
ACTACTCCCAGTCATAGCTGTCCCTCTTCTCTTATGGAGATCCGCGGAACCCCTATTTGTTTATTTTTCT
AAATACATTCAAATATGTATCCGCTCATGAGACAATAACCCTGATAAATGCTTCAATAATATTGAAAAAG
GAAGAGTATGAGTATTCAACATTTCCGTGTCGCCCTTATTCCCTTTTTTGCGGCATTTTGCCTTCCTGTT
TTTGCTCACCCCGAAACGCTGGTGAAAGTAAAAGATGCTGAAGATCAGTTGGGTGCACGAGTGGGTTACA
TCGAACTGGATCTCAACAGCGGCAAGATCCTTGAGAGTTTTCGCCCCGAAGAACGTTTTCCAATGATGAG
CACTTTTAAAGTTCTGCTATGTGGCGCGGTATTATCCCGTATTGACGCCGGGCAAGAGCAACTCGGTCGC
CGCATACACTATTCTCAGAATGACTTGGTTGAGTACTCACCAGTCACAGAAAAGCATCTTACGGATGGCA
TGACAGTAAGAGAATTATGCAGTGCTGCCATAACCATGAGTGATAACACTGCGGCCAACTTACTTCTGAC
AACGATCGGAGGACCGAAGGAGCTAACCGCTTTTTTGCACAACATGGGGGATCATGTAACTCGCCTTGAT
CGTTGGGAACCGGAGCTGAATGAAGCCATACCAAACGACGAGCGTGACACCACGATGCCTGTAGCAATGG
CAACAACGTTGCGCAAACTATTAACTGGCGAACTACTTACTCTAGCTTCCCGGCAACAATTAATAGACTG
GATGGAGGCGGATAAAGTTGCAGGACCACTTCTGCGCTCGGCCCTTCCGGCTGGCTGGTTTATTGCTGAT
AAATCTGGAGCCGGTGAGCGTGGGTCTCGCGGTATCATTGCAGCACTGGGGCCAGATGGTAAGCCCTCCC
GTATCGTAGTTATCTACACGACGGGGAGTCAGGCAACTATGGATGAACGAAATAGACAGATCGCTGAGAT
AGGTGCCTCACTGATTAAGCATTGGTAACTGTCAGACCAAGTTTACTCATATATACTTTAGATTGATTTA
AAACTTCATTTTTAATTTAAAAGGATCTAGGTGAAGATCCTTTTTGATAATCTCATGACCAAAATCCCTT
AACGTGAGTTTTCGTTCCACTGAGCGTCAGACCCCGTAGAAAAGATCAAAGGATCTTCTTGAGATCCTTT
TTTTCTGCGCGTAATCTGCTGCTTGCAAACAAAAAAACCACCGCTACCAGCGGTGGTTTGTTTGCCGGAT
CAAGAGCTACCAACTCTTTTTCCGAAGGTAACTGGCTTCAGCAGAGCGCAGATACCAAATACTGTTCTTC
TAGTGTAGCCGTAGTTAGGCCACCACTTCAAGAACTCTGTAGCACCGCCTACATACCTCGCTCTGCTAAT
CCTGTTACCAGTGGCTGCTGCCAGTGGCGATAAGTCGTGTCTTACCGGGTTGGACTCAAGACGATAGTTA
CCGGATAAGGCGCAGCGGTCGGGCTGAACGGGGGGTTCGTGCACACAGCCCAGCTTGGAGCGAACGACCT
ACACCGAACT
